Addgene plasmid #215503: pDB4890
Purpose: A pAde6 backbone integrating plasmid expressing mTurquoise2 under the inducible promoter 41nmt1
Depositing lab: Li-Lin Du. Depositing organization: National Institute of Biological Sciences, Beijing. Publication: Pil1 Co-tethering Assay to Detect Protein-Protein Interactions in the Fission Yeast Schizosaccharomyces pombe. Pan ZQ, Yang YS, Du LL. Methods Mol Biol. 2025;2862:93-102. doi: 10.1007/978-1-0716-4168-2_7. PubMed 39527195.
Backbone
  Vector backbone: pAde6NotI
  Backbone size w/o insert (bp): 8719
  Total vector size (bp): 9436
  Vector type: Yeast Expression
  Selectable markers: Hygromycin ; ADE6
Growth in bacteria
  Bacterial resistance: Ampicillin, 100 μg/mL
  Growth temperature: 37°C
  Growth strain: DH5alpha
  Copy number: Unknown
Gene/Insert
  Gene/Insert name: mTurquoise2
  Species: S. pombe (fission yeast)
  Insert size (bp): 717
  Promoter: P41nmt1
  Cloning method: Unknown
  Sequencing primers: 5′ NA
Terms and licenses: Academic/Nonprofit Terms; Industry Terms: Not Available to Industry
How to cite: pDB4890 was a gift from Li-Lin Du (Addgene plasmid # 215503 ; http://n2t.net/addgene:215503 ; RRID:Addgene_215503)
