[The description below was written by a language model from this plasmid's Addgene catalogue record and pLannotate feature annotations shown in this document.]
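Description:
pDB4890 is a 9.4 kb integrating yeast expression plasmid for the fission yeast Schizosaccharomyces pombe, built on the pAde6NotI backbone. In E. coli it is propagated through a high-copy ColE1/pUC-type origin and selected with ampicillin via the β-lactamase gene. An f1 phage origin, flanking T7 and T3 promoters, and remnants of the lacZα/lac promoter region reflect a phagemid-type cloning vector ancestry. No S. pombe replication origin is annotated, consistent with the stated design as an integrating vector. The plasmid carries the S. pombe ade6 coding sequence together with a fragment of the neighbouring vtc4 gene, which presumably provides the homology for targeting to the ade6 locus. The backbone name suggests linearisation with NotI before transformation, although the record does not describe this. Yeast transformants can be selected through ADE6 and through the hphMX6 cassette, which confers hygromycin resistance and ends in the Ashbya gossypii TEF terminator.

The payload is a 717 bp mTurquoise2 open reading frame, a monomeric, rapidly maturing cyan fluorescent protein derived from Aequorea victoria (the catalogue's species entry of S. pombe evidently refers to the expression host). It is followed by the S. cerevisiae ADH1 terminator. Expression is driven by P41nmt1, the attenuated, medium-strength version of the thiamine-repressible nmt1 promoter. The automated annotation labels this element as wild-type nmt1, which probably reflects how similar the variants are. Expression is therefore induced by removing thiamine. The associated publication describes a Pil1 co-tethering assay for detecting protein–protein interactions in fission yeast. In that context the plasmid plausibly serves as a cyan-tag expression vector or an untagged fluorophore control, but the record does not specify its exact role.
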