Features (pLannotate 1.2.2; 21 found; start..end, strand, type, name):
    137..186     +  misc_feature   bom (fragment): basis of mobility region from pBR322
    466..636     -  CDS            vtc4 (fragment): VTC4_SCHPO - Experimental evidence at protein level: Swiss-Prot protein existence level 1. Component of the vacuolar transporter chaperone (VTC) complex, which plays a role in vacuolar membrane fusion. From Schizosaccharomyces pombe (strain 972 / ATCC 24843) (Fission yeast).
    847..2502    +  CDS            ade6: PUR6_SCHPO - Also known as min1. Protein inferred from homology: Swiss-Prot protein existence level 3. From Schizosaccharomyces pombe (strain 972 / ATCC 24843) (Fission yeast).
   2658..2706    +  misc_feature   bom (fragment): basis of mobility region from pBR322
   2734..3162    -  rep_origin     f1 ori (sequence partly withheld): f1 bacteriophage origin of replication; arrow indicates direction of (+) strand synthesis
   3166..3321    -  CDS            lacZα (fragment): LacZα fragment of β-galactosidase; lacZ fragment
   3329..3347    +  promoter       T7 promoter: promoter for bacteriophage T7 RNA polymerase
   3381..4532    +  promoter       nmt1 promoter: wild-type nmt1 promoter from Schizosaccharomyces pombe, conferring strong thiamine-repressible expression
   4539..5255    +  CDS            mTurquoise2: mTurquoise2 is a basic (constitutively fluorescent) cyan fluorescent protein published in 2012, derived from Aequorea victoria. It is reported to be a rapidly-maturing monomer with very low acid sensitivity.
   5283..5470    +  terminator     ADH1 terminator: S. cerevisiae ADH1; transcription terminator for the S. cerevisiae alcohol dehydrogenase 1 (ADH1) gene
   5539..7114    +  gene           hphMX6: yeast selectable marker conferring hygromycin resistance
   6917..7114    +  terminator     TEF terminator: Ashbya gossypii TEF terminator
   7176..7194    -  promoter       T3 promoter: promoter for bacteriophage T3 RNA polymerase
   7239..7255    -  protein_bind   lac operator: The lac repressor binds to the lac operator to inhibit transcription in E. coli. This inhibition can be relieved by adding lactose or isopropyl-β-D-thiogalactopyranoside (IPTG). lac repressor encoded by lacI
   7263..7293    -  promoter       lac promoter: promoter for the E. coli lac operon
   7308..7329    -  protein_bind   CAP binding site: CAP binding activates transcription in the presence of cAMP. E. coli catabolite activator protein
   7342..7434    -  CDS            lacI (fragment): lac repressor; lacI; The lac repressor binds to the lac operator to inhibit transcription in E. coli. This inhibition can be relieved by adding lactose or isopropyl-β-D-thiogalactopyranoside (IPTG).
   7617..8205    -  rep_origin     ori: high-copy-number ColE1/pMB1/pBR322/pUC origin of replication
   8376..9236    -  CDS            AmpR: β-lactamase; bla; confers resistance to ampicillin, carbenicillin, and related antibiotics
   9237..9341    -  promoter       AmpR promoter: bla
   9436..35      +  CDS            rop (fragment) (across the origin): Rop protein, which maintains plasmids at low copy number; rop
>Addgene plasmid #215503 | pDB4890 | addgene full sequence | sequence record 425130 | Addgene NGS Result
TCGCGCGTTTCGGTGATGACGGTGAAAACCTCTGACACATGCAGCTCCCGGAGACGGTCACAGCTTGTCT
GTAAGCGGATGCCGGGAGCAGACAAGCCCGTCAGGGCGCGTCAGCGGGTGTTGGCGGGTGTCGGGGCTGG
CTTAACTATGCGGCATCAGAGCAGATTGTACTGAGAGTGCACCATAACCGGGAGAATCCTGAATAATGTG
CTGTGAAGCAGTTGAAAGAAAATTAAAGAACCCAATATAATATGCTATAAAGCAATCAAAAAATAATAGT
AAGAAACCCAAATAAAACCCCGTTGACCATGTTCCCAATTAAATTAACGCATATTAATGCAAAAAATGCA
ATATTAAGACTAGTTATTAAACCGATAATTAGTCTTCAATTATTAAAAGATGTAGTTGATTTGTATTATC
TTTCAATTGCTAATTCTAAATATATTGGAGAATTCAATGAGTTTATGCATTGAAGTTTAAGATAACATTG
GCGCTGATTGCAGCAAAAGTAATCACGCATATAGCTGTAGGACCAAAACGATCATCATATCGGACCGCAT
TATGTTTAGCGGCCGCTAAACGTTGCTTTATATATGGATAACGACATATACATTTATTTCTTGAAAAAAT
AGCAAAGCTATATTGATTTTAGCGTATGCTGCTTTAAAGTTGCATTTCACAATGCTTGGAAATGTAACGA
TGACAGAATTAATACGATGCAAAACTCAAATAATAAACTGCGCACTAACTCACTACAATAAACAACTTTG
AAAAAAAGATTCGTTTTTTCAACATTTACCATCTCATTAAGCTGAGCTGCCAAGGTATATACATACTTCA
TCGAATATGAGCGAAAAACAGGTTGTAGGGATCCTTGGAGGTGGTCAATTGGGCCGAATGATGGTAGAGG
CAGCCCATCGCTTAAACATCAAATGCATCATCTTGGATGCAGCAAATTCTCCTGCCAAACAAATTGATGG
AGGACGTGAGCACATTGATGCATCATTTACTGACCCCGATGCAATTGTTGAACTGTCTAAGAAGTGCACG
TTATTAACAACTGAAATTGAGCATATTAACACTGATGCCTTGGCAGCCGTTACGAAATCTGTTGCTGTTG
AACCCTCTCCTGCAACTCTGCGATGCATTCAAGACAAATATCTTCAAAAACAGCATTTACAGGTTTTTAA
GATTGCACTTCCTGAATTTTGCGATGCACCTGACCAGGAAAGTGTTGAAAAAGCAGGCCAAGAGTTTGGT
TATCCTTTTGTACTGAAAAGTAAAACATTGGCTTACGACGGTCGTGGAAATTACGTTGTTCATCAACCAT
CTGAGATTCCTACTGCCATCAAAGCACTTGGTGATCGTCCGCTTTATGTTGAAAAGTTCGTTCCTTTCTC
CATGGAAATTGCAGTGATGGTAGTACGCAGTTTAGACGGAAAAGTTTATGCTTATCCTACAACTGAGACC
ATTCAAAAGGATAATGTTTGTCATTTAGTATATGCCCCTGCTCGTCTTCCCTTCTCAATTCAACAGCGTG
CTCAAACCCTTGCCATGGATGCGGTGCGCACTTTTGAAGGCGCTGGTATATATGGTGTAGAGATGTTTGT
TTTGCAAGATGGTGAGACCATTTTACTCAACGAAATTGCTCCTCGGCCTCACAATTCAGGTCACTACACC
ATTGAAGCTTGCCCAACTTCTCAGTTTGAAGCTCACTTACGGGCCATATGTGGTCTTCCTTTCAGCGAAA
TCAACACCCAACTCTCGACTTCCACAACTCATGCGTTGATGGTAAATATTTTAGGTACTGATGATCCTGA
TTATGTTTCAAAGATCGCTAAACGTTCTCTGTCCATTCCCGGTGCAACTTTGCATCTTTATGGTAAAGCT
GAATCTAGAAAGGGTCGCAAGATGGGACACGTTACCATCATTTCTGATTCACCTCAAGAATGTGAACGTA
GGTATCAGATGCTTCTTGACGTCAAAGATCCTGTCGAATCACCTGTTGTTGGTATTATCATGGGTTCGGA
TTCTGATTTAAGCAAGATGAAAGATGCTGCCGTCATTTTAGATGAATTCAAGGTGCCTTACGAACTTACT
ATTGTTTCAGCTCACCGCACACCAGATCGCATGGTTACTTATGCTCGTACCGCAGCTTCAAGAGGGTTGC
GTGTGATTATTGCTGGTGCTGGTGGTGCCGCTCATTTGCCTGGTATGGTTGCTGCAATGACACCTCTTCC
AGTAATCGGCGTTCCTGTAAAAGGAAGCACTCTTGACGGAGTTGACTCTCTTCACTCTATTGTTCAGATG
CCTCGAGGTGTCCCTGTCGCCACTGTTGCTATCAATAATAGCCAAAATGCCGGTATTTTAGCCTGTCGTA
TACTTGCTACATTTCAACCCTCCCTTTTGGCTGCTATGGAGAGCTTTATGGACAATATGAAAGAGATTGT
TTTAGAAAAGGCTGATAAATTAGAAAAAGTTGGTTGGAAAAATTATTCTGCATAGGCGACCATAGACATA
ACTGTTAAATGATTTTGCTTGCTTTTTGTTTTAAATAATATTTTATTTTGAAATTCTAGATTGTAAAATG
TATTCTAAAAAGTGATTAAAAATTAAAAATAAAAACCCCCCGAATAATGTGCTGCGACGCAGCTAGGGCG
GTGTGAAATACCGCACAGATGCGTAAGGAGAAAATACCGCATCAGGAAATTGTAAGCGTTAATATTTTGT
TAAAATTCGCGTTAAATTTTTGTTAAATCAGCTCATTTTTTAACCAATAGGCCGAAATCGGCAAAATCCC
TTATAAATCAAAAGAATAGACCGAGATAGGGT
[37 nt withheld, positions 2833-2869]
AAAGAACGTGGACTCCAACGTCAAAGG
[49 nt withheld, positions 2897-2945]
T
[91 nt withheld, positions 2947-3037]
G
[124 nt withheld, positions 3039-3162]
CCATTCGCCATTCAGGCTGCGCAACTGTTGGGAAGGGCGATCGGTGCGGGCCTCTTCGCTATTACGCCAG
CTGGCGAAAGGGGGATGTGCTGCAAGGCGATTAAGTTGGGTAACGCCAGGGTTTTCCCAGTCACGACGTT
GTAAAACGACGGCCAGTGAGCGCGCGTAATACGACTCACTATAGGGCGAATTGGGTACCGGGCCCGATCA
GAAAATTATCGCCATAAAAGACAGAATAAGTCATCAGCGGTTGTTTCATTTCCTATATTTTTTTTTTATT
TTTTTATTTTTTAATAAGGGAAAATTTAACGTCTAAGGATACAGAAGATTGTTAGCACATTAAAGTAATA
AAGGCTTAAGTAGTAAGTGCCTTAGCATGTTATTGTATTTCAAAGGACATAATCTAAAATAATAACAATA
TCATTTCTCACAAGTTATTCAATTTTCTTTTTTTTTTCTAATAATATCAAGAATGTATTATTTGTTTGAC
ATAAGTCAACTAATTTATTTAATATGCTGGATTAATCTTGCAGACATGTAAATTAACAAGTTTTAGTCAA
ATAACGTTGAAGTTTCAATGAACTCAAATAATTTCTCTTTTTTTTTATATAACCATAATCTGATTTATAT
TTTCCGCAGGGATCAACTGAAGTTATGACATTTGGATTGGATCACTTATAACCTTGGTCGCCAAATAATA
CAAAAATCAGCGTTATAAAACAAAGAAGGTTTTTGTTAAGAAATTAATCCTCTTTCTTGATAAGAAAGTT
GAACCGAAATTGCAGATACTGATATATGAAAATAATACCCACAATTTTGGGAATAGCGCAAGCCTCAATT
TAAACAATAGGTGAGGACACATGATAATGACCTCAATGATTGTTAGAAGAAAAGAGCCTCATTACAAAAT
CGAAAAATGAATGGTTGGGTACAAGTTTCCAAAACATGGTAAAGTGGACTTTGCGTATGAGACGTAAATA
GAAAAAAACACTTGTTATATGTTTTCTAGAATTATTGTTGTCTCTTTATGGTTGGATGATGCAAAATAGT
AATTTCGGTTAGTTGCTGTAAAACACCACGAGACAAATAGATATGGATATTTATTAAATCAGGAAAAACG
TAACTCTCGGCTACTGGATGGTTCAGTCACCCAACGATTACTGGGGAGAGAAAACAGGGCAAAAGCAAAG
CTTAAAGGAATCCGATTGTCATTCGGCAATGTGCAGCGAAACTAAAAACCGGATAATGGACCTGTTAATC
GAAACATTGAAGATAAAGGAAGAGGAATCCTGGCATATCATCAATTGAATAAGTTGAATTAATTATTTCA
ATCTCATTCTCACTTTCTGACTTATAGTCGCTTTGTTAAAGCTAGCATGGTTTCTAAGGGTGAAGAACTC
TTTACTGGTGTCGTTCCTATCTTGGTTGAACTTGATGGAGATGTTAATGGACACAAGTTTTCAGTCTCTG
GTGAAGGAGAAGGTGATGCTACTTATGGTAAGCTTACCCTTAAATTCATTTGCACTACTGGAAAACTTCC
TGTCCCTTGGCCTACTCTTGTCACTACCCTGTCTTGGGGTGTTCAATGCTTTGCTCGTTATCCTGACCAT
ATGAAGCAACACGATTTCTTTAAGAGTGCTATGCCTGAAGGTTATGTTCAAGAGCGTACTATTTTCTTCA
AAGACGATGGTAACTATAAGACTCGTGCTGAAGTTAAATTTGAGGGTGATACTTTAGTTAACCGTATTGA
GCTCAAAGGAATTGATTTTAAAGAGGATGGTAATATTCTTGGTCATAAATTAGAATACAATTACTTTTCT
GATAATGTTTACATTACTGCCGATAAACAAAAGAATGGTATCAAGGCTAACTTCAAGATTCGTCATAACA
TTGAAGATGGCGGAGTACAACTTGCTGATCATTACCAACAAAACACTCCTATTGGTGACGGTCCTGTTTT
GTTGCCTGATAACCATTATCTTTCTACTCAATCCAAATTGTCTAAAGATCCTAATGAAAAACGTGATCAC
ATGGTCCTTTTGGAATTTGTTACCGCTGCCGGTATTACCTTGGGTATGGATGAATTGTACAAGAGATCTT
AACGCGCCACTTCTAAATAAGCGAATTTCTTATGATTTATGATTTTTATTATTAAATAAGTTATAAAAAA
AATAAGTGTATACAAATTTTAAAGTGACTCTTAGGTTTTAAAACGAAAATTCTTATTCTTGAGTAACTCT
TTCCTGTAGGTCAGGTTGCTTTCTCAGGTATAGTATGAGGTCGCTCTTATTGACCACACCTCTACCGGCA
GATCCGCTAGGGATAACAGGGTAATATGTTTAGCTTGCCTCGTCCCCGCCGGGTCACCCGGCCAGCGACA
TGGAGGCCCAGAATACCCTCCTTGACAGTCTTGACGTGCGCAGCTCAGGGGCATGATGTGACTGTCGCCC
GTACATTTAGCCCATACATCCCCATGTATAATCATTTGCATCCATACATTTTGATGGCCGCACGGCGCGA
AGCAAAAATTACGGCTCCTCGCTGCGGACCTGCGAGCAGGGAAACGCTCCCCTCACAGACGCGTTGAATT
GTCCCCACGCCGCGCCCCTGTAGAGAAATATAAAAGGTTAGGATTTGCCACTGAGGTTCTTCTTTCATAT
ACTTCCTTTTAAAATCTTGCTAGGATACAGTTCTCACATCACATCCGAACATAAACAACCATGGGTAAAA
AGCCTGAACTCACCGCGACGTCTGTCGAGAAGTTTCTGATCGAAAAGTTCGACAGCGTCTCCGACCTGAT
GCGGCTCTCGGAGGGCGAAGAATCTCGTGCTTTCAGCTTCGATGTAGGAGGGCGTGGATATGTCCTGCGG
GTAAATAGCTGCGCCGATGGTTTCTACAAAGATCGTTATGTTTATCGGCACTTTGCATCGGCCGCGCTCC
CGATTCCGGAAGTGCTTGACATTGGGGAATTCAGCGAGAGCCTGACCTATTGCATCTCCCGCCGTGCACA
GGGTGTCACGTTGCAAGACCTGCCTGAAACCGAACTGCCCGCTGTTCTGCAGCCGGTCGCGGAGGCCATG
GATGCGATCGCTGCGGCCGATCTTAGCCAGACGAGCGGGTTCGGCCCATTCGGACCGCAAGGAATCGGTC
AATACACTACATGGCGTGATTTCATATGCGCGATTGCTGATCCCCATGTGTATCACTGGCAAACTGTGAT
GGACGACACCGTCGGTGCGTCCGTCGCGCAGGCTCTCGATGAGCTGATGCTTTGGGCCGAGGACTGCCCC
GAAGTCCGGCACCTCGTGCACGCGGATTTCGGCTCCAACAATGTCCTGACGGACAATGGCCGCATAACAG
CGGTCATTGACTGGAGCGAGGCGATGTTCGGGGATTCCCAATACGAGGTCGCCAACATCTTCTTCTGGAG
GCCGTGGTTGGCTTGTATGGAGCAGCAGACGCGCTACTTCGAGCGGAGGCATCCGGAGCTTGCAGGATCG
CCGCGGCTCCGGGCGTATATGCTCCGCATTGGTCTTGACCAACTCTATCAGAGCTTGGTTGACGGCAATT
TCGATGATGCAGCTTGGGCGCAGGGTCGATGCGACGCAATCGTCCGATCCGGAGCCGGGACTGTCGGGCG
TACACAAATCGCCCGCAGAAGCGCGGCCGTCTGGACCGATGGCTGTGTAGAAGTACTCGCCGATAGTGGA
AACCGACGCCCCAGCACTCGTCCGAGGGCAAAGGAATAATCAGTACTGACAATAAAAAGATTCTTGTTTT
CAAGAACTTGTCATTTGTATAGTTTTTTTATATTGTAGTTGTTCTATTTTAATCAAATGTTAGCGTGATT
TATATTTTTTTTCGCCTCGACATCATCTGCCCAGATGCGAAGTTAAGTGCGCAGAAAGTAATATCATGCG
TCAATCGTATGTGAATGCTGGTCGCTATACTGCTGTCGATTCGATACTAACGCCGCCATCCACCTGCAGG
TAATCACGTGCCAGCTTTTGTTCCCTTTAGTGAGGGTTAATTGCGCGCTTGGCGTAATCATGGTCATAGC
TGTTTCCTGTGTGAAATTGTTATCCGCTCACAATTCCACACAACATACGAGCCGGAAGCATAAAGTGTAA
AGCCTGGGGTGCCTAATGAGTGAGCTAACTCACATTAATTGCGTTGCGCTCACTGCCCGCTTTCCAGTCG
GGAAACCTGTCGTGCCAGCTGCATTAATGAATCGGCCAACGCGCGGGGAGAGGCGGTTTGCGTATTGGGC
GCTCTTCCGCTTCCTCGCTCACTGACTCGCTGCGCTCGGTCGTTCGGCTGCGGCGAGCGGTATCAGCTCA
CTCAAAGGCGGTAATACGGTTATCCACAGAATCAGGGGATAACGCAGGAAAGAACATGTGAGCAAAAGGC
CAGCAAAAGGCCAGGAACCGTAAAAAGGCCGCGTTGCTGGCGTTTTTCCATAGGCTCCGCCCCCCTGACG
AGCATCACAAAAATCGACGCTCAAGTCAGAGGTGGCGAAACCCGACAGGACTATAAAGATACCAGGCGTT
TCCCCCTGGAAGCTCCCTCGTGCGCTCTCCTGTTCCGACCCTGCCGCTTACCGGATACCTGTCCGCCTTT
CTCCCTTCGGGAAGCGTGGCGCTTTCTCATAGCTCACGCTGTAGGTATCTCAGTTCGGTGTAGGTCGTTC
GCTCCAAGCTGGGCTGTGTGCACGAACCCCCCGTTCAGCCCGACCGCTGCGCCTTATCCGGTAACTATCG
TCTTGAGTCCAACCCGGTAAGACACGACTTATCGCCACTGGCAGCAGCCACTGGTAACAGGATTAGCAGA
GCGAGGTATGTAGGCGGTGCTACAGAGTTCTTGAAGTGGTGGCCTAACTACGGCTACACTAGAAGAACAG
TATTTGGTATCTGCGCTCTGCTGAAGCCAGTTACCTTCGGAAAAAGAGTTGGTAGCTCTTGATCCGGCAA
ACAAACCACCGCTGGTAGCGGTGGTTTTTTTGTTTGCAAGCAGCAGATTACGCGCAGAAAAAAAGGATCT
CAAGAAGATCCTTTGATCTTTTCTACGGGGTCTGACGCTCAGTGGAACGAAAACTCACGTTAAGGGATTT
TGGTCATGAGATTATCAAAAAGGATCTTCACCTAGATCCTTTTAAATTAAAAATGAAGTTTTAAATCAAT
CTAAAGTATATATGAGTAAACTTGGTCTGACAGTTACCAATGCTTAATCAGTGAGGCACCTATCTCAGCG
ATCTGTCTATTTCGTTCATCCATAGTTGCCTGACTCCCCGTCGTGTAGATAACTACGATACGGGAGGGCT
TACCATCTGGCCCCAGTGCTGCAATGATACCGCGAGACCCACGCTCACCGGCTCCAGATTTATCAGCAAT
AAACCAGCCAGCCGGAAGGGCCGAGCGCAGAAGTGGTCCTGCAACTTTATCCGCCTCCATCCAGTCTATT
AATTGTTGCCGGGAAGCTAGAGTAAGTAGTTCGCCAGTTAATAGTTTGCGCAACGTTGTTGCCATTGCTA
CAGGCATCGTGGTGTCACGCTCGTCGTTTGGTATGGCTTCATTCAGCTCCGGTTCCCAACGATCAAGGCG
AGTTACATGATCCCCCATGTTGTGCAAAAAAGCGGTTAGCTCCTTCGGTCCTCCGATCGTTGTCAGAAGT
AAGTTGGCCGCAGTGTTATCACTCATGGTTATGGCAGCACTGCATAATTCTCTTACTGTCATGCCATCCG
TAAGATGCTTTTCTGTGACTGGTGAGTACTCAACCAAGTCATTCTGAGAATAGTGTATGCGGCGACCGAG
TTGCTCTTGCCCGGCGTCAATACGGGATAATACCGCGCCACATAGCAGAACTTTAAAAGTGCTCATCATT
GGAAAACGTTCTTCGGGGCGAAAACTCTCAAGGATCTTACCGCTGTTGAGATCCAGTTCGATGTAACCCA
CTCGTGCACCCAACTGATCTTCAGCATCTTTTACTTTCACCAGCGTTTCTGGGTGAGCAAAAACAGGAAG
GCAAAATGCCGCAAAAAAGGGAATAAGGGCGACACGGAAATGTTGAATACTCATACTCTTCCTTTTTCAA
TATTATTGAAGCATTTATCAGGGTTATTGTCTCATGAGCGGATACATATTTGAATGTATTTAGAAAAATA
AACAAATAGGGGTTCCGCGCACATTTCCCCGAAAAGTGCCACCTGACGTCTAAGAAACCATTATTATCAT
GACATTAACCTATAAAAATAGGCGTATCACGAGGCCCTTTCGTC
